LOCUS       Exported 7281 bp ds-DNA circular SYN 12-MAY-2021
DEFINITION  AAV plasmid with OLIG1 (Ple305) promoter driving expression of
            iCre..
ACCESSION   .
VERSION     .
KEYWORDS    pEMS2031
SOURCE      synthetic DNA construct
  ORGANISM  synthetic DNA construct
REFERENCE   1 (bases 1 to 7281)
  AUTHORS   Simpson E, Korecki AJ, Fornes O, McGill TJ, Cueva-Vargas JL,
            Agostinone J, Farkas RA, Hickmott JW, Lam SL, Mathelier A, Renner
            LM, Stoddard J, Zhou M, Di Polo A, Neuringer M, Wasserman WW
  TITLE     New MiniPromoter Ple345 (NEFL) Drives Strong and Specific Expression
            in Retinal Ganglion Cells of Mouse and Primate Retina.
  JOURNAL   Hum Gene Ther. 2018 Jul 31. doi: 10.1089/hum.2018.118.
  PUBMED    30062914
REFERENCE   2 (bases 1 to 7281)
  AUTHORS   .
  TITLE     Direct Submission
  JOURNAL   Exported May 12, 2021 from SnapGene Server 1.1.58
            http://www.snapgene.com
FEATURES             Location/Qualifiers
     source          1..7281
                     /organism="synthetic DNA construct"
                     /mol_type="other DNA"
     repeat_region   1..130
                     /label=AAV2 ITR
     intron          2838..2970
                     /label=chimeric intron
                     /note="chimera between introns from human beta-globin and
                     immunoglobulin heavy chain genes"
     primer_bind     2953..2972
                     /label=pMT2-F
                     /note="Synthetic intron, forward primer"
     polyA_signal    4051..4172
                     /label=SV40 poly(A) signal
                     /note="SV40 polyadenylation signal"
     primer_bind     complement(4062..4081)
                     /label=EBV-rev
                     /note="SV40 polyA terminator, reverse primer"
     primer_bind     4116..4135
                     /label=SV40pA-R
                     /note="SV40 polyA, reverse primer"
     repeat_region   4342..4471
                     /label=AAV2 ITR
     primer_bind     complement(4490..4507)
                     /label=M13 Forward
                     /note="In lacZ gene. Also called M13-F20 or M13 (-21)
                     Forward"
     primer_bind     complement(4490..4506)
                     /label=M13 fwd
                     /note="common sequencing primer, one of multiple similar
                     variants"
     primer_bind     complement(4499..4521)
                     /label=M13/pUC Forward
                     /note="In lacZ gene"
     rep_origin      4648..5103
                     /direction=RIGHT
                     /label=f1 ori
                     /note="f1 bacteriophage origin of replication; arrow
                     indicates direction of (+) strand synthesis"
     primer_bind     complement(4735..4754)
                     /label=F1ori-R
                     /note="F1 origin, reverse primer"
     primer_bind     4945..4966
                     /label=F1ori-F
                     /note="F1 origin, forward primer"
     promoter        5129..5233
                     /gene="bla"
                     /label=AmpR promoter
     CDS             5234..6094
                     /codon_start=1
                     /gene="bla"
                     /product="beta-lactamase"
                     /label=AmpR
                     /note="confers resistance to ampicillin, carbenicillin, and
                     related antibiotics"
                     /translation="MSIQHFRVALIPFFAAFCLPVFAHPETLVKVKDAEDQLGARVGYI
                     ELDLNSGKILESFRPEERFPMMSTFKVLLCGAVLSRIDAGQEQLGRRIHYSQNDLVEYS
                     PVTEKHLTDGMTVRELCSAAITMSDNTAANLLLTTIGGPKELTAFLHNMGDHVTRLDRW
                     EPELNEAIPNDERDTTMPVAMATTLRKLLTGELLTLASRQQLIDWMEADKVAGPLLRSA
                     LPAGWFIADKSGAGERGSRGIIAALGPDGKPSRIVVIYTTGSQATMDERNRQIAEIGAS
                     LIKHW"
     primer_bind     complement(5452..5471)
                     /label=Amp-R
                     /note="Ampicillin resistance gene, reverse primer"
     rep_origin      6265..6853
                     /direction=RIGHT
                     /label=ori
                     /note="high-copy-number ColE1/pMB1/pBR322/pUC origin of
                     replication"
     primer_bind     6754..6773
                     /label=pBR322ori-F
                     /note="pBR322 origin, forward primer"
     primer_bind     7007..7024
                     /label=L4440
                     /note="L4440 vector, forward primer"
     protein_bind    7141..7162
                     /label=CAP binding site
                     /bound_moiety="E. coli catabolite activator protein"
                     /note="CAP binding activates transcription in the presence
                     of cAMP."
     promoter        7177..7207
                     /label=lac promoter
                     /note="promoter for the E. coli lac operon"
     protein_bind    7215..7231
                     /label=lac operator
                     /bound_moiety="lac repressor encoded by lacI"
                     /note="The lac repressor binds to the lac operator to
                     inhibit transcription in E. coli. This inhibition can be
                     relieved by adding lactose or
                     isopropyl-beta-D-thiogalactopyranoside (IPTG)."
     primer_bind     7220..7242
                     /label=M13/pUC Reverse
                     /note="In lacZ gene"
     primer_bind     7239..7255
                     /label=M13 rev
                     /note="common sequencing primer, one of multiple similar
                     variants"
     primer_bind     7239..7255
                     /label=M13 Reverse
                     /note="In lacZ gene. Also called M13-rev"
ORIGIN
        1 ctgcgcgctc gctcgctcac tgaggccgcc cgggcaaagc ccgggcgtcg ggcgaccttt
       61 ggtcgcccgg cctcagtgag cgagcgagcg cgcagagagg gagtggccaa ctccatcact
      121 aggggttcct tgtagttaat gattaacccg ccatgctact tatctacgta gccatgctct
      181 aggaagatcg gaattcccta ggccggccac tgagttaata tttccaggtc agagcgcctc
      241 cgagagaaaa aggcggtggc cttggagctc tggtctcctt aactgcaccc tgggaagtct
      301 tcacacggcc tttcttcccc tggtggtcta atctggagtc agatccagcc gtcagctctt
      361 acagacgggg aaggaccggg agccaacggg aaaacaacag gtgagcttgt gaacaagtcc
      421 ccttctgtgt ctcgggcagg gtgtctgccc gggcaaccgt ggggctgcac tgacttccag
      481 aaccttctgc ctctgcaggt gttttaggaa cttggcctca gcgcttcagt gacccatatt
      541 ttattacctt tcaggtttct ataattcatc attcactcct ttctgaaaac ctagaatgaa
      601 aaagtttagc agctcagcgc cgcggcctct ctccattctc tccccaaaca catcggcctg
      661 tttgttctct ttcatccccg ctcttcctgt tgcattctgc cggttcaatg gggaaggagt
      721 gaaaccggat ggctggaccc agtgcgggga aatgacttca gagccacctt tgtttccctc
      781 attcctttga gcgcacttgg ccctgcgtct ctatgaaagg gcttgtttga accattcgga
      841 acatccagca agccagagat gctgcggcca gaaccgctcg catcttttca ggctgcctga
      901 gactctgggt taaactgcca aatttttgca acaaaactaa ccatgacatt ggacattgtg
      961 ttataaatta gccacagcct tccaagcaaa ttgtctcttt ttattgtatc agtgtaagcc
     1021 tcggaaacat ttggcttcag ctactacctt cagggaggct cagaggatat ttttgttctg
     1081 ccccaaacca actcttcaga caccaccttc cttgtcctca cgcttgacta gcagacaatg
     1141 ggttcttcag aagccacagc atttcagctg ttttggcccc agaggccaca agctgactgc
     1201 atgtcattct ccaccagcag agcgtcacct cggggtagct ccaaacagta tcaaccggtt
     1261 tgtggtgagt ggataaacac caggctgggt gaatgaagtc acaggctgag tcatcctctg
     1321 cacatggggg ctgaatgggg ctcagtcagg cccagaggag cctccccggc aaggtgctgg
     1381 gggccaggct ctccctgcca gtgaggctgg ggtccgtccc caatagtcat tcctttggcc
     1441 aacagaaatg ataaggcaga caaatggaag atcaatgaag caacatcgtg gcaataatgc
     1501 aattggtcct gccgtagtca tgaacatgta aataacaaga cagcaataag aagaccccag
     1561 actctgccta gaaacaaaat attcagcctg ttgttgttgt ttcttattgc aggattttga
     1621 gtggaaaagt agttccactt gtcaatcagc tacgttgcag gggctaatag attctggtgt
     1681 ttagggaggt caacacggaa tttaatttaa catctcacaa tacacccaca tgcccagaaa
     1741 atgtggacag cttgataggg ttcactgagc caaagaagca agacccaaac agtgcattaa
     1801 tgtatagggg aagaatagtt gcaatcagcc ccttgtgaat tggacagagg gcttggagat
     1861 gaagcaatta tcagccatcg gggattaata gtaaagtgtg aataccaagc tgtatatgtt
     1921 aggggcagaa tatgttgcct atagaaaaca acaaaggacg tttcttacta ttaagtgaga
     1981 ttaaacgtaa tggcctgatt taatcacaaa ggcagaatta aattcagatg gcaacttcaa
     2041 agtggacaca ggaacacagg ccactgctta catttacata tagctggcat agcttggcct
     2101 gcaacacaat aggataaagt ttctttggcc acttaaacaa ttttctattc ttcacctttt
     2161 tctttttttc tttttttttt cttttgtggg tgtgtgtgtg tgtgtgtgtg tgtgtgaaca
     2221 ctcactgtat ttattcccca attgcattta gttagtaaga aggagctaag tgttatattt
     2281 attcatggag gctataactg ttaattcttc caaattgtga aaaaaaagcc tcatagggtc
     2341 aataagaaca gagtagttat aatcagattg tcaccaaaaa agaaaaagaa gaaaaaggtt
     2401 gtttttgagt agacagttgc tggaggaagg cacgtgagtt gcagcctgac cagtgcgacc
     2461 agtcctcctt caacagcccc gcttgccttg aaaaggcgcc cttactccgc tcagggggcc
     2521 tgtcccgcgc ggctggcaca ggcgctcaca ataacctcct aaagcggtgc cagccgcacc
     2581 tccgcgcggc cccggcacaa gcagccaatg aacacgcggc tgcgcccggc ctcgcgcctc
     2641 cattggctgc gccccgccac ccgctgcccc gcaggttccc acgccgggta taaatgggta
     2701 gggcgcgggc cagggcccca ccatcgtttc cccgcgcgca ggtccgcggg gaggggcggc
     2761 ctgccgaccg gcccacccca gggcgttcct gaagggcgtc ctcggcgcgc cgaagttggt
     2821 cgtgaggcac tgggcaggta agtatcaagg ttacaagaca ggtttaagga gaccaataga
     2881 aactgggctt gtcgagacag agaagactct tgcgtttctg ataggcacct attggtctta
     2941 ctgacatcca ctttgccttt ctctccacag gtgtccactc ccaggcggcc gccaccatgt
     3001 ccaacctgct gactgtgcac caaaacctgc ctgccctccc tgtggatgcc acctctgatg
     3061 aagtcaggaa gaacctgatg gacatgttca gggacaggca ggccttctct gaacacacct
     3121 ggaagatgct cctgtctgtg tgcagatcct gggctgcctg gtgcaagctg aacaacagga
     3181 aatggttccc tgctgaacct gaggatgtga gggactacct cctgtacctg caagccagag
     3241 gcctggctgt gaagaccatc caacagcacc tgggccagct caacatgctg cacaggagat
     3301 ctggcctgcc tcgcccttct gactccaatg ctgtgtccct ggtgatgagg agaatcagaa
     3361 aggagaatgt ggatgctggg gagagagcca agcaggccct ggcctttgaa cgcactgact
     3421 ttgaccaagt cagatccctg atggagaact ctgacagatg ccaggacatc aggaacctgg
     3481 ccttcctggg cattgcctac aacaccctgc tgcgcattgc cgaaattgcc agaatcagag
     3541 tgaaggacat ctcccgcacc gatggtggga gaatgctgat ccacattggc aggaccaaga
     3601 ccctggtgtc cacagctggt gtggagaagg ccctgtccct gggggttacc aagctggtgg
     3661 agagatggat ctctgtgtct ggtgtggctg atgaccccaa caactacctg ttctgccggg
     3721 tcagaaagaa tggtgtggct gccccttctg ccacctccca actgtccacc cgggccctgg
     3781 aagggatctt tgaggccacc caccgcctga tctatggtgc caaggatgac tctgggcaga
     3841 gatacctggc ctggtctggc cactctgcca gagtgggtgc tgccagggac atggccaggg
     3901 ctggtgtgtc catccctgaa atcatgcagg ctggtggctg gaccaatgtg aacatagtga
     3961 tgaactacat cagaaacctg gactctgaga ctggggccat ggtgaggctg ctcgaggatg
     4021 gggactgagc ggccgcgatc gcagacatga taagatacat tgatgagttt ggacaaacca
     4081 caactagaat gcagtgaaaa aaatgcttta tttgtgaaat ttgtgatgct attgctttat
     4141 ttgtaaccat tataagctgc aataaacaag ttaacaacaa caattgcatt cattttatgt
     4201 ttcaggttca gggggagatg tgggaggttt tttaaagcaa gtaaaacctc tacaaatgtg
     4261 gtaggtcgaa attcccgata aggatcttcc tagagcatgg ctacgtagat aagtagcatg
     4321 gcgggttaat cattaactac aaggaacccc tagtgatgga gttggccact ccctctctgc
     4381 gcgctcgctc gctcactgag gccgggcgac caaaggtcgc ccgacgcccg ggctttgccc
     4441 gggcggcctc agtgagcgag cgagcgcgca gccttaatta acctaattca ctggccgtcg
     4501 ttttacaacg tcgtgactgg gaaaaccctg gcgttaccca acttaatcgc cttgcagcac
     4561 atcccccttt cgccagctgg cgtaatagcg aagaggcccg caccgatcgc ccttcccaac
     4621 agttgcgcag cctgaatggc gaatgggnnn nnnnnnnnnn nnnnnnnnnn nnnnnnnnnn
     4681 nnnnnnnnnn nnnnnnnnnn nnnnnnnnnn nnnnnnnnnn nnnnnnnnnn nnnnnnnnnn
     4741 nnnnnnnnnn nnnnnnnnnn nnnnnnnnnn ncnnnnnnnn nnnnnnnnnn nnnnnnnnnn
     4801 nnnnnnnnnn nnnnnnnnnn nnnnnnnnnn nnnnnnnnnn nnnnnnnnnn nnnnnnnnnn
     4861 nnnannnnnn nnnnnnnnnn nnnnnnnnnn nnnnnnnnnn nnnnnnnnnn nnncctttga
     4921 cgttggagtc cacgttcttt aatagtggac tcttgttcca aactggaaca acactcaacc
     4981 ctatctcggt ctattctttt gatttataag ggattttgcc gatttcggcc tattggttaa
     5041 aaaatgagct gatttaacaa aaatttaacg cgaattttaa caaaatatta acgcttacaa
     5101 tttaggtggc acttttcggg gaaatgtgcg cggaacccct atttgtttat ttttctaaat
     5161 acattcaaat atgtatccgc tcatgagaca ataaccctga taaatgcttc aataatattg
     5221 aaaaaggaag agtatgagta ttcaacattt ccgtgtcgcc cttattccct tttttgcggc
     5281 attttgcctt cctgtttttg ctcacccaga aacgctggtg aaagtaaaag atgctgaaga
     5341 tcagttgggt gcacgagtgg gttacatcga actggatctc aacagcggta agatccttga
     5401 gagttttcgc cccgaagaac gttttccaat gatgagcact tttaaagttc tgctatgtgg
     5461 cgcggtatta tcccgtattg acgccgggca agagcaactc ggtcgccgca tacactattc
     5521 tcagaatgac ttggttgagt actcaccagt cacagaaaag catcttacgg atggcatgac
     5581 agtaagagaa ttatgcagtg ctgccataac catgagtgat aacactgcgg ccaacttact
     5641 tctgacaacg atcggaggac cgaaggagct aaccgctttt ttgcacaaca tgggggatca
     5701 tgtaactcgc cttgatcgtt gggaaccgga gctgaatgaa gccataccaa acgacgagcg
     5761 tgacaccacg atgcctgtag caatggcaac aacgttgcgc aaactattaa ctggcgaact
     5821 acttactcta gcttcccggc aacaattaat agactggatg gaggcggata aagttgcagg
     5881 accacttctg cgctcggccc ttccggctgg ctggtttatt gctgataaat ctggagccgg
     5941 tgagcgtggg tctcgcggta tcattgcagc actggggcca gatggtaagc cctcccgtat
     6001 cgtagttatc tacacgacgg ggagtcaggc aactatggat gaacgaaata gacagatcgc
     6061 tgagataggt gcctcactga ttaagcattg gtaactgtca gaccaagttt actcatatat
     6121 actttagatt gatttaaaac ttcattttta atttaaaagg atctaggtga agatcctttt
     6181 tgataatctc atgaccaaaa tcccttaacg tgagttttcg ttccactgag cgtcagaccc
     6241 cgtagaaaag atcaaaggat cttcttgaga tccttttttt ctgcgcgtaa tctgctgctt
     6301 gcaaacaaaa aaaccaccgc taccagcggt ggtttgtttg ccggatcaag agctaccaac
     6361 tctttttccg aaggtaactg gcttcagcag agcgcagata ccaaatactg ttcttctagt
     6421 gtagccgtag ttaggccacc acttcaagaa ctctgtagca ccgcctacat acctcgctct
     6481 gctaatcctg ttaccagtgg ctgctgccag tggcgataag tcgtgtctta ccgggttgga
     6541 ctcaagacga tagttaccgg ataaggcgca gcggtcgggc tgaacggggg gttcgtgcac
     6601 acagcccagc ttggagcgaa cgacctacac cgaactgaga tacctacagc gtgagctatg
     6661 agaaagcgcc acgcttcccg aagggagaaa ggcggacagg tatccggtaa gcggcagggt
     6721 cggaacagga gagcgcacga gggagcttcc agggggaaac gcctggtatc tttatagtcc
     6781 tgtcgggttt cgccacctct gacttgagcg tcgatttttg tgatgctcgt caggggggcg
     6841 gagcctatgg aaaaacgcca gcaacgcggc ctttttacgg ttcctggcct tttgctggcc
     6901 ttttgctcac atgttctttc ctgcgttatc ccctgattct gtggataacc gtattaccgc
     6961 ctttgagtga gctgataccg ctcgccgcag ccgaacgacc gagcgcagcg agtcagtgag
     7021 cgaggaagcg gaagagcgcc caatacgcaa accgcctctc cccgcgcgtt ggccgattca
     7081 ttaatgcagc tggcacgaca ggtttcccga ctggaaagcg ggcagtgagc gcaacgcaat
     7141 taatgtgagt tagctcactc attaggcacc ccaggcttta cactttatgc ttccggctcg
     7201 tatgttgtgt ggaattgtga gcggataaca atttcacaca ggaaacagct atgaccatga
     7261 ttacgccaga tttaattaag g
//
