[The description below was written by a language model from this plasmid's Addgene catalogue record and the feature table of its GenBank file.]
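Description:
pEMS2031 is a 7.3 kb single-stranded AAV (ssAAV) transfer plasmid built on an AAV2 backbone, designed to express the codon-improved Cre recombinase iCre under the control of Ple305, a MiniPromoter derived from regulatory sequence of the OLIG1 gene. The expression cassette lies between two AAV2 inverted terminal repeats, which are the cis elements needed for replication and packaging of the intervening DNA into AAV particles when rep, cap and helper functions are provided in trans. Within the ITR-flanked region, the annotated features are a chimeric beta-globin/immunoglobulin heavy chain intron, which sits upstream of the coding region and generally improves transcript processing and expression, and an SV40 polyadenylation signal that terminates the transcript. The feature table does not annotate the Ple305 promoter or the iCre open reading frame. By position, the unannotated stretch between the left ITR and the intron would accommodate the promoter, and the one between the intron and the poly(A) signal would accommodate iCre, but these placements are inferred rather than recorded.

The bacterial portion of the plasmid carries a ColE1/pUC-type origin, an f1 phage origin, an ampicillin resistance gene (bla) with its own promoter, and remnants of the lac promoter/operator region with M13 primer sites. The feature table describes the origin as high copy, whereas the catalogue lists the plasmid as low copy and names a recombination-deficient strain for propagation, which is typical for preserving unstable ITRs. The construct is suited to producing recombinant AAV that delivers Cre under a small, cell-type-restricted human promoter, for example to activate or delete floxed alleles or reporters in cells where OLIG1 regulatory elements are active. The associated publication concerns MiniPromoter characterisation in mouse and primate retina.
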