Addgene plasmid #49134: pEMS2031
Purpose: AAV plasmid with OLIG1 (Ple305) promoter driving expression of iCre.
Depositing lab: Elizabeth Simpson. Depositing organization: University of British Columbia. Publication: New MiniPromoter Ple345 (NEFL) Drives Strong and Specific Expression in Retinal Ganglion Cells of Mouse and Primate Retina. Simpson E, Korecki AJ, Fornes O, McGill TJ, Cueva-Vargas JL, Agostinone J, Farkas RA, Hickmott JW, Lam SL, Mathelier A, Renner LM, Stoddard J, Zhou M, Di Polo A, Neuringer M, Wasserman WW. Hum Gene Ther. 2018 Jul 31. doi: 10.1089/hum.2018.118. PubMed 30062914.
Backbone
  Vector backbone: AAV2
  Vector type: Mammalian Expression, AAV
Growth in bacteria
  Bacterial resistance: Ampicillin, 100 μg/mL
  Growth temperature: 30°C
  Growth strain: Stbl2
  Copy number: Low Copy
Gene/Insert
  Gene/Insert name: ssAAV-Ple305-iCre (alt name: iCre)
  Species: Synthetic
  Promoter: OLIG1
  Cloning method: Restriction Enzyme; 5′ cloning site Unknown (unknown if destroyed); 3′ cloning site Unknown (unknown if destroyed)
Terms and licenses: Academic/Nonprofit Terms; Industry Terms: Not Available to Industry
Depositor comments: Please see the annotated GenBank file and the additional image file for the specific location of the minipromoter in this plasmid.
How to cite: pEMS2031 was a gift from Elizabeth Simpson (Addgene plasmid # 49134 ; http://n2t.net/addgene:49134 ; RRID:Addgene_49134)
