>Addgene plasmid #49134 | pEMS2031 | addgene partial sequence | sequence record 118830 | pCAGGS-3 5'-TCCTTAAACCTGTCTTGTAA-3'
TTCGGCGCGCCGAGGACGCCCTTCAGGAACGCCCTGGGGTGGGCCGGTCGGCAGGCCGCCCCTCCCCGCG
GACCTGCGCGCGGGGAAACGATGGTGGGGCCCTGGCCCGCGCCCTACCCATTTATACCCGGCGTGGGAAC
CTGCGGGGCAGCGGGTGGCGGGGCGCAGCCAATGGAGGCGCGAGGCCGGGCGCAGCCGCGTGTTCATTGG
CTGCTTGTGCCGGGGCCGCGCGGAGGTGCGGCTGGCACCGCTTTAGGAGGTTATTGTGAGCGCCTGTGCC
AGCCGCGCGGGACAGGCCCCCTGAGCGGAGTAAGGGCGCCTTTTCAAGGCAAGCGGGGCTGTTGAAGGAG
GACTGGTCGCACTGGTCAGGCTGCAACTCACGTGCCTTCCTCCAGCAACTGTCTACTCAAAAACAACCTT
TTTCTTCTTTTTCTTTTTTGGTGACAATCTGATTATAACTACTCTGTTCTTATTGACCCTATGAGGCTTT
TTTTTCACAATTTGGAAGAATTAACAGTTATAGCCTCCATGAATAAATATAACACTTAGCTCCTTCTTAC
TAACTAAATGCAATTGGGGAATAAATACAGTGAGTGTTCACACACACACACACACACACACACACCCACA
AAAGAAAAAAAAAAGAAAAAAAGAAAAAGGTGAAGAATAGAAAATTGTTTAAGTGGCCAAAGAAACTTTA
TCCTATTGTGTTGCAGGCCAAGCTATGCCAGCTATATGTAAATGTAAGCAGTGG
