>Addgene plasmid #49134 | pEMS2031 | addgene partial sequence | sequence record 118831 | EBV-rev 5'-GTGGTTTGTCCAAACTCATC-3'
CGGCCGCTCAGTCCCCATCCTCGAGCAGCCTCACCATGGCCCCAGTCTCAGAGTCCAGGTTTCTGATGTA
GTTCATCACTATGTTCACATTGGTCCAGCCACCAGCCTGCATGATTTCAGGGATGGACACACCAGCCCTG
GCCATGTCCCTGGCAGCACCCACTCTGGCAGAGTGGCCAGACCAGGCCAGGTATCTCTGCCCAGAGTCAT
CCTTGGCACCATAGATCAGGCGGTGGGTGGCCTCAAAGATCCCTTCCAGGGCCCGGGTGGACAGTTGGGA
GGTGGCAGAAGGGGCAGCCACACCATTCTTTCTGACCCGGCAGAACAGGTAGTTGTTGGGGTCATCAGCC
ACACCAGACACAGAGATCCATCTCTCCACCAGCTTGGTAACCCCCAGGGACAGGGCCTTCTCCACACCAG
CTGTGGACACCAGGGTCTTGGTCCTGCCAATGTGGATCAGCATTCTCCCACCATCGGTGCGGGAGATGTC
CTTCACTCTGATTCTGGCAATTTCGGCAATGCGCAGCAGGGTGTTGTAGGCAATGCCCAGGAAGGCCAGG
TTCCTGATGTCCTGGCATCTGTCAGAGTTCTCCATCAGGGATCTGACTTGGTCAAAGTCAGTGCGTTCAA
AGGCCAGGGCCTGCTTGGCTCTCTCCCCAGCATCCACATTCTCCTTTCTGATTCTCCTCATCACCAGGGA
CACAGCATTGGAGTCA
